Addgene plasmid #211970: pKLV2-U6gRNA5(MYC_2)-PGKpuroBFP-W
Purpose: Express gRNA against MYC with puro and BFP
Depositing lab: Kosuke Yusa. Depositing organization: Kyoto University, Institute for Life and Medical Sciences. Publication: RENGE infers gene regulatory networks using time-series single-cell RNA-seq data with CRISPR perturbations. Ishikawa M, Sugino S, Masuda Y, Tarumoto Y, Seto Y, Taniyama N, Wagai F, Yamauchi Y, Kojima Y, Kiryu H, Yusa K, Eiraku M, Mochizuki A. Commun Biol. 2023 Dec 28;6(1):1290. doi: 10.1038/s42003-023-05594-4. PubMed 38155269.
Backbone
  Vector backbone: pKLV2-U6gRNA5(BbsI)-PGKpuroBFP-W
  Backbone size w/o insert (bp): 8630
  Total vector size (bp): 8650
  Vector type: Mammalian Expression, Lentiviral, CRISPR
  Selectable markers: Puromycin
Growth in bacteria
  Bacterial resistance: Ampicillin, 100 μg/mL
  Growth temperature: 37°C
  Growth strain: NEB Stable
  Copy number: High Copy
Gene/Insert
  Gene/Insert name: sgRNA targeting MYC
  gRNA/shRNA sequence: TATTTCTACTGCGACGAGG
  Species: H. sapiens (human)
  GenBank ID: NM_002467.6
  Entrez Gene: MYC (a.k.a. MRTL, MYCC, bHLHe39, c-Myc)
  Promoter: Human U6 promoter
  Cloning method: Restriction Enzyme; 5′ cloning site BbsI (destroyed during cloning); 3′ cloning site BbsI (destroyed during cloning)
  Sequencing primers: 5′ AGATAATTAGAATTAATTTGACTG
Terms and licenses: Academic/Nonprofit Terms; Industry Terms: Not Available to Industry
How to cite: pKLV2-U6gRNA5(MYC_2)-PGKpuroBFP-W was a gift from Kosuke Yusa (Addgene plasmid # 211970 ; http://n2t.net/addgene:211970 ; RRID:Addgene_211970)
