[The description below was written by a language model from this plasmid's Addgene catalogue record and pLannotate feature annotations shown in this document.]
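Description:
pKLV2-U6gRNA5(MYC_2)-PGKpuroBFP-W is an 8,650 bp lentiviral CRISPR guide-RNA vector built on the pKLV2-U6gRNA5(BbsI)-PGKpuroBFP-W backbone. It delivers a single guide RNA against human MYC together with a puromycin resistance marker and a blue fluorescent reporter. In bacteria it is maintained as a high-copy plasmid through a ColE1/pUC-type origin and selected with ampicillin via β-lactamase. An f1 origin and remnants of a lac/lacZα cloning region with flanking T3 and T7 promoters are also present in the backbone.

The viral genome is transcribed from a CMV enhancer/promoter fused to a truncated HIV-1 5' LTR. Downstream lie the Ψ packaging signal with a gag fragment, the Rev response element for Rev-dependent nuclear export, and the cPPT/CTS. Within the transfer cassette, a human U6 RNA polymerase III promoter drives the MYC-targeting spacer, which was cloned between BbsI sites that were destroyed in the process. The spacer is joined to a Streptococcus pyogenes Cas9 guide scaffold, annotated here as a tracrRNA fragment. A mouse PGK promoter then drives the puromycin N-acetyltransferase coding sequence followed by TagBFP. The short element linking these two coding sequences is not annotated in the feature table. A WPRE enhances expression, and the cassette ends in a truncated 3' LTR (labelled as a 5' LTR by the annotation tool) and a bGH polyadenylation signal.

The plasmid encodes no Cas9, so it is meant for transducing cells that supply the nuclease separately. Transduced cells can be selected with puromycin or tracked and sorted by blue fluorescence. The associated publication used CRISPR perturbations with time-series single-cell RNA-seq to infer gene regulatory networks.
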