Features (pLannotate 1.2.2; 28 found; start..end, strand, type, name):
    242..441     +  promoter       CMV promoter: human cytomegalovirus (CMV) immediate early promoter
    459..639     +  LTR            5' LTR (truncated): truncated 5' long terminal repeat (LTR) from HIV-1
    686..811     +  misc_feature   HIV-1 Ψ: packaging signal of human immunodeficiency virus type 1
    795..1133    +  CDS            HIV-1 gag (fragment): gag protein from human immunodeficiency virus 1; gag
   1310..1543    +  misc_feature   RRE: The Rev response element (RRE) of HIV-1 allows for Rev-dependent mRNA export from the nucleus to the cytoplasm.
   1920..2020    +  CDS            Rev (fragment): human immunodeficiency virus 1 (HIV-1) Rev protein; rev; enhances nuclear export of unspliced and incompletely spliced viral mRNAs
   2070..2187    +  misc_feature   cPPT/CTS: central polypurine tract and central termination sequence of HIV-1
   2262..2502    +  promoter       U6 promoter: RNA polymerase III promoter for human U6 snRNA
   2549..2616    +  misc_RNA       tracrRNA (fragment): trans-activating CRISPR RNA for the Streptococcus pyogenes CRISPR/Cas9 system
   2639..3138    +  promoter       PGK promoter: mouse phosphoglycerate kinase 1 promoter
   3178..3774    +  CDS            PuroR (fragment): puromycin N-acetyltransferase; pac from Streptomyces; confers resistance to puromycin
   3847..4545    +  CDS            TagBFP: TagBFP is a basic (constitutively fluorescent) blue fluorescent protein published in 2008, derived from Entacmaea quadricolor. It is reported to be a very rapidly-maturing monomer with very low acid sensitivity.
   4557..5143    +  misc_feature   WPRE: woodchuck hepatitis virus posttranscriptional regulatory element
   5137..5283    +  CDS            nef (fragment): NEF_HV1LA - Experimental evidence at protein level: Swiss-Prot protein existence level 1. Extracellular Nef protein targets CD4(+) T-lymphocytes for apoptosis by interacting with CXCR4 surface receptors. From Human immunodeficiency virus type 1 group M subtype B (isolate Lai) (HIV-1).
   5291..5469    +  LTR            5' LTR (truncated): truncated 5' long terminal repeat (LTR) from HIV-1
   5495..5606    +  polyA_signal   bGH poly(A) signal: bovine growth hormone polyadenylation signal
   5745..5763    -  promoter       T3 promoter: promoter for bacteriophage T3 RNA polymerase
   5808..5824    -  protein_bind   lac operator: The lac repressor binds to the lac operator to inhibit transcription in E. coli. This inhibition can be relieved by adding lactose or isopropyl-β-D-thiogalactopyranoside (IPTG). lac repressor encoded by lacI
   5832..5862    -  promoter       lac promoter: promoter for the E. coli lac operon
   5877..5898    -  protein_bind   CAP binding site: CAP binding activates transcription in the presence of cAMP. E. coli catabolite activator protein
   5911..6003    -  CDS            lacI (fragment): lac repressor; lacI; The lac repressor binds to the lac operator to inhibit transcription in E. coli. This inhibition can be relieved by adding lactose or isopropyl-β-D-thiogalactopyranoside (IPTG).
   6186..6774    -  rep_origin     ori: high-copy-number ColE1/pMB1/pBR322/pUC origin of replication
   6945..7805    -  CDS            AmpR: β-lactamase; bla; confers resistance to ampicillin, carbenicillin, and related antibiotics
   7806..7910    -  promoter       AmpR promoter: bla
   7963..8391    -  rep_origin     f1 ori (sequence partly withheld): f1 bacteriophage origin of replication; arrow indicates direction of (+) strand synthesis
   8396..8551    -  CDS            lacZα (fragment): LacZα fragment of β-galactosidase; lacZ fragment
   8559..8577    +  promoter       T7 promoter: promoter for bacteriophage T7 RNA polymerase
   8591..241     +  enhancer       CMV enhancer (across the origin): human cytomegalovirus immediate early enhancer
>Addgene plasmid #211970 | pKLV2-U6gRNA5(MYC_2)-PGKpuroBFP-W | addgene full sequence | sequence record 419997 | Addgene NGS Result
GTCAATAATGACGTATGTTCCCATAGTAACGCCAATAGGGACTTTCCATTGACGTCAATGGGTGGAGTAT
TTACGGTAAACTGCCCACTTGGCAGTACATCAAGTGTATCATATGCCAAGTACGCCCCCTATTGACGTCA
ATGACGGTAAATGGCCCGCCTGGCATTATGCCCAGTACATGACCTTATGGGACTTTCCTACTTGGCAGTA
CATCTACGTATTAGTCATCGCTATTACCATGGTGATGCGGTTTTGGCAGTACATCAATGGGCGTGGATAG
CGGTTTGACTCACGGGGATTTCCAAGTCTCCACCCCATTGACGTCAATGGGAGTTTGTTTTGGCACCAAA
ATCAACGGGACTTTCCAAAATGTCGTAACAACTCCGCCCCATTGACGCAAATGGGCGGTAGGCGTGTACG
GTGGGAGGTCTATATAAGCAGCGCGTTTTGCCTGTACTGGGTCTCTCTGGTTAGACCAGATCTGAGCCTG
GGAGCTCTCTGGCTAACTAGGGAACCCACTGCTTAAGCCTCAATAAAGCTTGCCTTGAGTGCTTCAAGTA
GTGTGTGCCCGTCTGTTGTGTGACTCTGGTAACTAGAGATCCCTCAGACCCTTTTAGTCAGTGTGGAAAA
TCTCTAGCAGTGGCGCCCGAACAGGGACTTGAAAGCGAAAGGGAAACCAGAGGAGCTCTCTCGACGCAGG
ACTCGGCTTGCTGAAGCGCGCACGGCAAGAGGCGAGGGGCGGCGACTGGTGAGTACGCCAAAAATTTTGA
CTAGCGGAGGCTAGAAGGAGAGAGATGGGTGCGAGAGCGTCAGTATTAAGCGGGGGAGAATTAGATCGCG
ATGGGAAAAAATTCGGTTAAGGCCAGGGGGAAAGAAAAAATATAAATTAAAACATATAGTATGGGCAAGC
AGGGAGCTAGAACGATTCGCAGTTAATCCTGGCCTGTTAGAAACATCAGAAGGCTGTAGACAAATACTGG
GACAGCTACAACCATCCCTTCAGACAGGATCAGAAGAACTTAGATCATTATATAATACAGTAGCAACCCT
CTATTGTGTGCATCAAAGGATAGAGATAAAAGACACCAAGGAAGCTTTAGACAAGATAGAGGAAGAGCAA
AACAAAAGTAAGACCACCGCACAGCAAGCGGCCGGCCGCGCTGATCTTCAGACCTGGAGGAGGAGATATG
AGGGACAATTGGAGAAGTGAATTATATAAATATAAAGTAGTAAAAATTGAACCATTAGGAGTAGCACCCA
CCAAGGCAAAGAGAAGAGTGGTGCAGAGAGAAAAAAGAGCAGTGGGAATAGGAGCTTTGTTCCTTGGGTT
CTTGGGAGCAGCAGGAAGCACTATGGGCGCAGCGTCAATGACGCTGACGGTACAGGCCAGACAATTATTG
TCTGGTATAGTGCAGCAGCAGAACAATTTGCTGAGGGCTATTGAGGCGCAACAGCATCTGTTGCAACTCA
CAGTCTGGGGCATCAAGCAGCTCCAGGCAAGAATCCTGGCTGTGGAAAGATACCTAAAGGATCAACAGCT
CCTGGGGATTTGGGGTTGCTCTGGAAAACTCATTTGCACCACTGCTGTGCCTTGGAATGCTAGTTGGAGT
AATAAATCTCTGGAACAGATTTGGAATCACACGACCTGGATGGAGTGGGACAGAGAAATTAACAATTACA
CAAGCTTAATACACTCCTTAATTGAAGAATCGCAAAACCAGCAAGAAAAGAATGAACAAGAATTATTGGA
ATTAGATAAATGGGCAAGTTTGTGGAATTGGTTTAACATAACAAATTGGCTGTGGTATATAAAATTATTC
ATAATGATAGTAGGAGGCTTGGTAGGTTTAAGAATAGTTTTTGCTGTACTTTCTATAGTGAATAGAGTTA
GGCAGGGATATTCACCATTATCGTTTCAGACCCACCTCCCAACCCCGAGGGGACCCGACAGGCCCGAAGG
AATAGAAGAAGAAGGTGGAGAGAGAGACAGAGACAGATCCATTCGATTAGTGAACGGATCGGCACTGCGT
GCGCCAATTCTGCAGACAAATGGCAGTATTCATCCACAATTTTAAAAGAAAAGGGGGGATTGGGGGGTAC
AGTGCAGGGGAAAGAATAGTAGACATAATAGCAACAGACATACAAACTAAAGAATTACAAAAACAAATTA
CAAAAATTCAAAATTTTCGGGTTTATTACAGGGACAGCAGAGATCCAGTTTGGTTAGTACCGGGCCCTAC
GCGTCCAAGGTCGGGCAGGAAGAGGGCCTATTTCCCATGATTCCTTCATATTTGCATATACGATACAAGG
CTGTTAGAGAGATAATTAGAATTAATTTGACTGTAAACACAAAGATATTAGTACAAAATACGTGACGTAG
AAAGTAATAATTTCTTGGGTAGTTTGCAGTTTTAAAATTATGTTTTAAAATGGACTATCATATGCTTACC
GTAACTTGAAAGTATTTCGATTTCTTGGCTTTATATATCTTGTGGAAAGGACGAAACACCGTATTTCTAC
TGCGACGAGGGTTTAAGAGCTATGCTGGAAACAGCATAGCAAGTTTAAATAAGGCTAGTCCGTTATCAAC
TTGAAAAAGTGGCACCGAGTCGGTGCTTTTTTTGGATCCAATTCTACCGGGTAGGGGAGGCGCTTTTCCC
AAGGCAGTCTGGAGCATGCGCTTTAGCAGCCCCGCTGGGCACTTGGCGCTACACAAGTGGCCTCTGGCCT
CGCACACATTCCACATCCACCGGTAGGCGCCAACCGGCTCCGTTCTTTGGTGGCCCCTTCGCGCCACCTT
CTACTCCTCCCCTAGTCAGGAAGTTCCCCCCCGCCCCGCAGCTCGCGTCGTGCAGGACGTGACAAATGGA
AGTAGCACGTCTCACTAGTCTCGTGCAGATGGACAGCACCGCTGAGCAATGGAAGCGGGTAGGCCTTTGG
GGCAGCGGCCAATAGCAGCTTTGCTCCTTCGCTTTCTGGGCTCAGAGGCTGGGAAGGGGTGGGTCCGGGG
GCGGGCTCAGGGGCGGGCTCAGGGGCGGGGCGGGCGCCCGAAGGTCCTCCGGAGGCCCGGCATTCTGCAC
GCTTCAAAAGCGCACGTCTGCCGCGCTGTTCTCCTCTTCCTCATCTCCGGGCCTTTCGACCTGCATCCAT
CTAGATCTCGAGCAGCTGAAGCTTACCATGACCGAGTACAAGCCCACGGTGCGCCTCGCCACCCGCGACG
ACGTCCCCAGGGCCGTACGCACCCTCGCCGCCGCGTTCGCCGACTACCCCGCCACGCGCCACACCGTCGA
TCCGGACCGCCACATCGAGCGGGTCACCGAGCTGCAAGAACTCTTCCTCACGCGCGTCGGGCTCGACATC
GGCAAGGTGTGGGTCGCGGACGACGGCGCCGCGGTGGCGGTCTGGACCACGCCGGAGAGCGTCGAAGCGG
GGGCGGTGTTCGCCGAGATCGGCCCGCGCATGGCCGAGTTGAGCGGTTCCCGGCTGGCCGCGCAGCAACA
GATGGAAGGCCTCCTGGCGCCGCACCGGCCCAAGGAGCCCGCGTGGTTCCTGGCCACCGTCGGCGTCTCG
CCCGACCACCAGGGCAAGGGTCTGGGCAGCGCCGTCGTGCTCCCCGGAGTGGAGGCGGCCGAGCGCGCCG
GGGTGCCCGCCTTCCTGGAGACCTCCGCGCCCCGCAACCTCCCCTTCTACGAGCGGCTCGGCTTCACCGT
CACCGCCGACGTCGAGGTGCCCGAAGGACCGCGCACCTGGTGCATGACCCGCAAGCCCGGTGCCGGCGGC
GGGTCCGGAGGAGAGGGCAGAGGAAGTCTCCTAACATGCGGTGACGTGGAGGAGAATCCTGGCCCAATGA
GCGAGCTGATTAAGGAGAACATGCACATGAAGCTGTACATGGAGGGCACCGTGGACAACCATCACTTCAA
GTGCACATCCGAGGGCGAAGGCAAGCCCTACGAGGGCACCCAGACCATGAGAATCAAGGTGGTCGAGGGC
GGCCCTCTCCCCTTCGCCTTCGACATCCTGGCTACTAGCTTCCTCTACGGCAGCAAGACCTTCATCAACC
ACACCCAGGGCATCCCCGACTTCTTCAAGCAGTCCTTCCCTGAGGGCTTCACATGGGAGAGAGTCACCAC
ATACGAGGACGGGGGCGTGCTGACCGCTACCCAGGACACCAGCCTCCAGGACGGCTGCCTCATCTACAAC
GTCAAGATCAGAGGGGTGAACTTCACATCCAACGGCCCTGTGATGCAGAAGAAAACACTCGGCTGGGAGG
CCTTCACCGAGACGCTGTACCCCGCTGACGGCGGCCTGGAAGGCAGAAACGACATGGCCCTGAAGCTCGT
GGGCGGGAGCCATCTGATCGCAAACATCAAGACCACATATAGATCCAAGAAACCCGCTAAGAACCTCAAG
ATGCCTGGCGTCTACTATGTGGACTACAGACTGGAAAGAATCAAGGAGGCCAACAACGAGACCTACGTCG
AGCAGCACGAGGTGGCAGTGGCCAGATACTGCGACCTCCCTAGCAAACTGGGGCACAAGCTTAATTGAGC
GGCCGCTCAACCTCTGGATTACAAAATTTGTGAAAGATTGACTGGTATTCTTAACTATGTTGCTCCTTTT
ACGCTATGTGGATACGCTGCTTTAATGCCTTTGTATCATGCTATTGCTTCCCGTATGGCTTTCATTTTCT
CCTCCTTGTATAAATCCTGGTTGCTGTCTCTTTATGAGGAGTTGTGGCCCGTTGTCAGGCAACGTGGCGT
GGTGTGCACTGTGTTTGCTGACGCAACCCCCACTGGTTGGGGCATTGCCACCACCTGTCAGCTCCTTTCC
GGGACTTTCGCTTTCCCCCTCCCTATTGCCACGGCGGAACTCATCGCCGCCTGCCTTGCCCGCTGCTGGA
CAGGGGCTCGGCTGTTGGGCACTGACAATTCCGTGGTGTTGTCGGGGAAATCATCGTCCTTTCCTTGGCT
GCTCGCCTGTGTTGCCACCTGGATTCTGCGCGGGACGTCCTTCTGCTACGTCCCTTCGGCCCTCAATCCA
GCGGACCTTCCTTCCCGCGGCCTGCTGCCGGCTCTGCGGCCTCTTCCGCGTCTACGCCTTCGCCCTCAGA
CGAGTCGGATCTCCCTTTGGGCCGCCTCCCCGCAGGTACCTTTAAGACCAATGACTTACAAGGCAGCTGT
AGATCTTAGCCACTTTTTAAAAGAAAAGGGGGGACTGGAAGGGCTAATTCACTCCCAAAGAAGTCAAGAT
CTGCTTTTTGCCTGTACTGGGTCTCTCTGGTTAGACCAGAGTCTCTCTGGTTAGACCAGATCTGAGCCTG
GGAGCTCTCTGGCTAACTAGGGAACCCACTGCTTAAGCCTCAATAAAGCTTGCCTTGAGTGCTTCAAGTA
GTGTGTGCCCGTCTGTTGTGTGACTCTGGTAACTAGAGATCCCTCAGACCCTTTTAGTCAGTGTGGAAAA
TCTCTAGCAGTTTAAACCCGCTGATCAGCCTCGACTGTGCCTTCTAGTTGCCAGCCATCTGTTGTTTGCC
CCTCCCCCGTGCCTTCCTTGACCCTGGAAGGTGCCACTCCCACTGTCCTTTCCTAATAAAATGAGGAAAT
TGCATCGCATTGTCTGAGTAGGTGTCATTCTATTCTGGGGGGTGGGGTGGGGCAGGACAGCAAGGGGGAG
GATTGGGAAGTCAATAGCAGGCATGCTGGGGATGCGGTGGGCTCTATGGGCGGCCGTTAATTAAGCTTTT
GTTCCCTTTAGTGAGGGTTAATTGCGCGCTTGGCGTAATCATGGTCATAGCTGTTTCCTGTGTGAAATTG
TTATCCGCTCACAATTCCACACAACATACGAGCCGGGAGCATAAAGTGTAAAGCCTGGGGTGCCTAATGA
GTGAGCTAACTCACATTAATTGCGTTGCGCTCACTGCCCGCTTTCCAGTCGGGAAACCTGTCGTGCCAGC
TGCATTAATGAATCGGCCAACGCGCGGGGAGAGGCGGTTTGCGTATTGGGCGCTCTTCCGCTTCCTCGCT
CACTGACTCGCTGCGCTCGGTCGTTCGGCTGCGGCGAGCGGTATCAGCTCACTCAAAGGCGGTAATACGG
TTATCCACAGAATCAGGGGATAACGCAGGAAAGAACATGTGAGCAAAAGGCCAGCAAAAGGCCAGGAACC
GTAAAAAGGCCGCGTTGCTGGCGTTTTTCCATAGGCTCCGCCCCCCTGACGAGCATCACAAAAATCGACG
CTCAAGTCAGAGGTGGCGAAACCCGACAGGACTATAAAGATACCAGGCGTTTCCCCCTGGAAGCTCCCTC
GTGCGCTCTCCTGTTCCGACCCTGCCGCTTACCGGATACCTGTCCGCCTTTCTCCCTTCGGGAAGCGTGG
CGCTTTCTCATAGCTCACGCTGTAGGTATCTCAGTTCGGTGTAGGTCGTTCGCTCCAAGCTGGGCTGTGT
GCACGAACCCCCCGTTCAGCCCGACCGCTGCGCCTTATCCGGTAACTATCGTCTTGAGTCCAACCCGGTA
AGACACGACTTATCGCCACTGGCAGCAGCCACTGGTAACAGGATTAGCAGAGCGAGGTATGTAGGCGGTG
CTACAGAGTTCTTGAAGTGGTGGCCTAACTACGGCTACACTAGAAGAACAGTATTTGGTATCTGCGCTCT
GCTGAAGCCAGTTACCTTCGGAAAAAGAGTTGGTAGCTCTTGATCCGGCAAACAAACCACCGCTGGTAGC
GGTGGTTTTTTTGTTTGCAAGCAGCAGATTACGCGCAGAAAAAAAGGATCTCAAGAAGATCCTTTGATCT
TTTCTACGGGGTCTGACGCTCAGTGGAACGAAAACTCACGTTAAGGGATTTTGGTCATGAGATTATCAAA
AAGGATCTTCACCTAGATCCTTTTAAATTAAAAATGAAGTTTTAAATCAATCTAAAGTATATATGAGTAA
ACTTGGTCTGACAGTTACCAATGCTTAATCAGTGAGGCACCTATCTCAGCGATCTGTCTATTTCGTTCAT
CCATAGTTGCCTGACTCCCCGTCGTGTAGATAACTACGATACGGGAGGGCTTACCATCTGGCCCCAGTGC
TGCAATGATACCGCGAGACCCACGCTCACCGGCTCCAGATTTATCAGCAATAAACCAGCCAGCCGGAAGG
GCCGAGCGCAGAAGTGGTCCTGCAACTTTATCCGCCTCCATCCAGTCTATTAATTGTTGCCGGGAAGCTA
GAGTAAGTAGTTCGCCAGTTAATAGTTTGCGCAACGTTGTTGCCATTGCTACAGGCATCGTGGTGTCACG
CTCGTCGTTTGGTATGGCTTCATTCAGCTCCGGTTCCCAACGATCAAGGCGAGTTACATGATCCCCCATG
TTGTGCAAAAAAGCGGTTAGCTCCTTCGGTCCTCCGATCGTTGTCAGAAGTAAGTTGGCCGCAGTGTTAT
CACTCATGGTTATGGCAGCACTGCATAATTCTCTTACTGTCATGCCATCCGTAAGATGCTTTTCTGTGAC
TGGTGAGTACTCAACCAAGTCATTCTGAGAATAGTGTATGCGGCGACCGAGTTGCTCTTGCCCGGCGTCA
ATACGGGATAATACCGCGCCACATAGCAGAACTTTAAAAGTGCTCATCATTGGAAAACGTTCTTCGGGGC
GAAAACTCTCAAGGATCTTACCGCTGTTGAGATCCAGTTCGATGTAACCCACTCGTGCACCCAACTGATC
TTCAGCATCTTTTACTTTCACCAGCGTTTCTGGGTGAGCAAAAACAGGAAGGCAAAATGCCGCAAAAAAG
GGAATAAGGGCGACACGGAAATGTTGAATACTCATACTCTTCCTTTTTCAATATTATTGAAGCATTTATC
AGGGTTATTGTCTCATGAGCGGATACATATTTGAATGTATTTAGAAAAATAAACAAATAGGGGTTCCGCG
CACATTTCCCCGAAAAGTGCCACCTAAATTGTAAGCGTTAATATTTTGTTAAAATTCGCGTTAAATTTTT
GTTAAATCAGCTCATTTTTTAACCAATAGGCCGAAATCGGCAAAATCCCTTATAAATCAAAAGAATAGAC
CGAGATAGGGT
[37 nt withheld, positions 8062-8098]
AAAGAACGTGGACTCCAACGTCAAAGG
[49 nt withheld, positions 8126-8174]
T
[91 nt withheld, positions 8176-8266]
G
[124 nt withheld, positions 8268-8391]
CCCATTCGCCATTCAGGCTGCGCAACTGTTGGGAAGGGCGATCGGTGCGGGCCTCTTCGCTATTACGCCA
GCTGGCGAAAGGGGGATGTGCTGCAAGGCGATTAAGTTGGGTAACGCCAGGGTTTTCCCAGTCACGACGT
TGTAAAACGACGGCCAGTGAGCGCGCGTAATACGACTCACTATAGGGCGAATTGACTAGTACATAACTTA
CGGTAAATGGCCCGCCTGGCTGACCGCCCAACGACCCCCGCCCATTGAC
